>Addgene plasmid #233651 | pRSET-cfp29 | addgene full sequence | sequence record 474430 | Addgene NGS Result
TATGAACAACCTGTATCGCGATCTGGCGCCAGTTACTGAAGCCGCATGGGCAGAGATTGAGCTGGAAGCG
GCACGCACCTTCAAGCGTCACATTGCGGGTCGTCGCGTAGTGGACGTGAGCGATCCTGGTGGCCCCGTTA
CAGCAGCCGTGTCCACTGGTCGGCTGATCGACGTGAAAGCGCCAACCAATGGGGTTATTGCCCATCTGCG
TGCGAGCAAACCGCTTGTTCGCTTACGTGTACCCTTCACCTTGTCACGCAACGAGATCGACGATGTTGAA
CGCGGGTCTAAAGACTCGGATTGGGAACCGGTCAAAGAAGCGGCAAAGAAACTGGCCTTTGTCGAAGATC
GCACGATCTTTGAGGGCTATAGTGCCGCATCGATTGAGGGCATTCGGAGTGCTAGCTCTAATCCGGCTCT
GACTCTGCCGGAAGATCCGCGTGAGATTCCGGATGTCATCAGCCAAGCGCTGTCGGAATTACGCCTTGCC
GGCGTGGATGGCCCATACTCCGTCCTGTTGAGCGCTGATGTCTACACCAAAGTGAGTGAAACGAGCGATC
ATGGCTATCCGATTCGTGAACACTTGAATCGCCTGGTAGATGGCGATATCATTTGGGCTCCTGCGATTGA
TGGTGCCTTTGTGCTGACCACACGTGGAGGAGACTTCGACTTACAGCTCGGTACCGACGTTGCCATCGGT
TACGCGTCACACGACACGGATACCGTGCGCCTCTATCTGCAGGAAACCCTCACGTTTCTGTGCTATACGG
CTGAAGCGTCTGTGGCGCTTTCCCATTAAAAGCTTGATCCGGCTGCTAACAAAGCCCGAAAGGAAGCTGA
GTTGGCTGCTGCCACCGCTGAGCAATAACTAGCATAACCCCTTGGGGCCTCTAAACGGGTCTTGAGGGGT
TTTTTGCTGAAAGGAGGAACTATATCCGGATCTGGCGTAATAGCGAAGAGGCCCGCACCGATCGCCCTTC
CCAACAGTTGCGCAGCCTGAATGGCGAATGGG
[124 nt withheld, positions 1013-1136]
C
[91 nt withheld, positions 1138-1228]
A
[49 nt withheld, positions 1230-1278]
CCTTTGACGTTGGAGTCCACGTTCTTT
[37 nt withheld, positions 1306-1342]
ACCCTATCTCGGTCTATTCTTTTGATTTATAAGGGATTTTGCCGATTTCGGCCTATTGGTTAAAAAATGA
GCTGATTTAACAAAAATTTAACGCGAATTTTAACAAAATATTAACGCTTACAATTTAGGTGGCACTTTTC
GGGGAAATGTGCGCGGAACCCCTATTTGTTTATTTTTCTAAATACATTCAAATATGTATCCGCTCATGAG
ACAATAACCCTGATAAATGCTTCAATAATATTGAAAAAGGAAGAGTATGAGTATTCAACATTTCCGTGTC
GCCCTTATTCCCTTTTTTGCGGCATTTTGCCTTCCTGTTTTTGCTCACCCAGAAACGCTGGTGAAAGTAA
AAGATGCTGAAGATCAGTTGGGTGCACGAGTGGGTTACATCGAACTGGATCTCAACAGCGGTAAGATCCT
TGAGAGTTTTCGCCCCGAAGAACGTTTTCCAATGATGAGCACTTTTAAAGTTCTGCTATGTGGCGCGGTA
TTATCCCGTATTGACGCCGGGCAAGAGCAACTCGGTCGCCGCATACACTATTCTCAGAATGACTTGGTTG
AGTACTCACCAGTCACAGAAAAGCATCTTACGGATGGCATGACAGTAAGAGAATTATGCAGTGCTGCCAT
AACCATGAGTGATAACACTGCGGCCAACTTACTTCTGACAACGATCGGAGGACCGAAGGAGCTAACCGCT
TTTTTGCACAACATGGGGGATCATGTAACTCGCCTTGATCGTTGGGAACCGGAGCTGAATGAAGCCATAC
CAAACGACGAGCGTGACACCACGATGCCTGTAGCAATGGCAACAACGTTGCGCAAACTATTAACTGGCGA
ACTACTTACTCTAGCTTCCCGGCAACAATTAATAGACTGGATGGAGGCGGATAAAGTTGCAGGACCACTT
CTGCGCTCGGCCCTTCCGGCTGGCTGGTTTATTGCTGATAAATCTGGAGCCGGTGAGCGTGGGTCTCGCG
GTATCATTGCAGCACTGGGGCCAGATGGTAAGCCCTCCCGTATCGTAGTTATCTACACGACGGGGAGTCA
GGCAACTATGGATGAACGAAATAGACAGATCGCTGAGATAGGTGCCTCACTGATTAAGCATTGGTAACTG
TCAGACCAAGTTTACTCATATATACTTTAGATTGATTTAAAACTTCATTTTTAATTTAAAAGGATCTAGG
TGAAGATCCTTTTTGATAATCTCATGACCAAAATCCCTTAACGTGAGTTTTCGTTCCACTGAGCGTCAGA
CCCCGTAGAAAAGATCAAAGGATCTTCTTGAGATCCTTTTTTTCTGCGCGTAATCTGCTGCTTGCAAACA
AAAAAACCACCGCTACCAGCGGTGGTTTGTTTGCCGGATCAAGAGCTACCAACTCTTTTTCCGAAGGTAA
CTGGCTTCAGCAGAGCGCAGATACCAAATACTGTTCTTCTAGTGTAGCCGTAGTTAGGCCACCACTTCAA
GAACTCTGTAGCACCGCCTACATACCTCGCTCTGCTAATCCTGTTACCAGTGGCTGCTGCCAGTGGCGAT
AAGTCGTGTCTTACCGGGTTGGACTCAAGACGATAGTTACCGGATAAGGCGCAGCGGTCGGGCTGAACGG
GGGGTTCGTGCACACAGCCCAGCTTGGAGCGAACGACCTACACCGAACTGAGATACCTACAGCGTGAGCT
ATGAGAAAGCGCCACGCTTCCCGAAGGGAGAAAGGCGGACAGGTATCCGGTAAGCGGCAGGGTCGGAACA
GGAGAGCGCACGAGGGAGCTTCCAGGGGGAAACGCCTGGTATCTTTATAGTCCTGTCGGGTTTCGCCACC
TCTGACTTGAGCGTCGATTTTTGTGATGCTCGTCAGGGGGGCGGAGCCTATGGAAAAACGCCAGCAACGC
GGCCTTTTTACGGTTCCTGGCCTTTTGCTGGCCTTTTGCTCACATGTTCTTTCCTGCGTTATCCCCTGAT
TCTGTGGATAACCGTATTACCGCCTTTGAGTGAGCTGATACCGCTCGCCGCAGCCGAACGACCGAGCGCA
GCGAGTCAGTGAGCGAGGAAGCGGAAGAGCGCCCAATACGCAAACCGCCTCTCCCCGCGCGTTGGCCGAT
TCATTAATGCAGGATCTCGATCCCGCGAAATTAATACGACTCACTATAGGGAGACCACAACGGTTTCCCT
CTAGAAATAATTTTGTTTAACTTTAAGAAGGAGATATACA
Features (pLannotate 1.2.2; 11 found; start..end, strand, type, name):
      2..793     +  CDS            lin: LIN18_BRELN - Experimental evidence at protein level: Swiss-Prot protein existence level 1. Bacteriocin that has antimicrobial activity against a wide range of Gram-positive bacteria, including L.monocytogenes, B.cereus and S.aureus. May have a protease activity. From Brevibacterium linens.
    812..861     +  CDS            SET1 (fragment): solubility-enhancement tag derived from T7 phage gene 10B
    869..916     +  terminator     T7 terminator: transcription terminator for bacteriophage T7 RNA polymerase
    942..1008    +  CDS            lacZα (fragment): LacZα fragment of β-galactosidase; lacZ fragment
   1013..1441    +  rep_origin     f1 ori (sequence partly withheld): f1 bacteriophage origin of replication; arrow indicates direction of (+) strand synthesis
   1494..1598    +  promoter       AmpR promoter: bla
   1599..2459    +  CDS            AmpR: β-lactamase; bla; confers resistance to ampicillin, carbenicillin, and related antibiotics
   2630..3218    +  rep_origin     ori: high-copy-number ColE1/pMB1/pBR322/pUC origin of replication
   3401..3454    +  CDS            lacI (fragment): lac repressor; lacI; The lac repressor binds to the lac operator to inhibit transcription in E. coli. This inhibition can be relieved by adding lactose or isopropyl-β-D-thiogalactopyranoside (IPTG).
   3474..3492    +  promoter       T7 promoter: promoter for bacteriophage T7 RNA polymerase
   3524..3546    +  RBS            RBS: efficient ribosome binding site from bacteriophage T7 gene 10 (Olins and Rangwala, 1989)
