[The description below was written by a language model from this plasmid's Addgene catalogue record and pLannotate feature annotations shown in this document.]
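Description:
pRSET-cfp29 is a 3,552 bp bacterial expression plasmid built on the pRSET backbone for producing the Mycobacterium tuberculosis encapsulin CFP29 in E. coli. It replicates at high copy from a ColE1/pUC-type origin and is selected with ampicillin through the β-lactamase (AmpR) gene and its own promoter. An f1 bacteriophage origin is also present, a backbone feature that allows single-stranded DNA production with helper phage. Short annotated fragments of lacZα and lacI appear to be backbone remnants rather than functional genes, and no lac operator is annotated. Control of expression therefore rests on how T7 RNA polymerase is supplied by the host.

The payload is a synthesized open reading frame of about 798 bp encoding CFP29. It sits directly downstream of a T7 promoter and the efficient ribosome binding site from phage T7 gene 10, and it is followed by a T7 terminator. Transcription therefore requires a host strain that provides T7 RNA polymerase, and the depositor recommends the C41 strain for protein production. The automated annotation labels the coding region by homology to linocin M18 from Brevibacterium linens, a related encapsulin-family protein, but according to the catalogue entry this region is the M. tuberculosis CFP29 insert. A small fragment of the T7 gene 10-derived solubility tag lies between the insert and the terminator. The record does not indicate any fusion tag on the protein.

Encapsulins self-assemble into protein nanocompartment shells. The associated publication concerns cryo-EM structures of mycobacterial encapsulin assembly intermediates, so the plasmid serves as a source of recombinant CFP29 for structural and assembly studies.
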