Addgene plasmid #233651: pRSET-cfp29
Purpose: Mycobacterium tuberculosis Encapsulin CFP29 expression plasmid in E. coli
Depositing lab: Ye Gao. Depositing organization: Maastricht University. Publication: In situ and in vitro cryo-EM reveal structures of mycobacterial encapsulin assembly intermediates. Berger C, Lewis C, Gao Y, Knoops K, Lopez-Iglesias C, Peters PJ, Ravelli RBG. Commun Biol. 2025 Feb 15;8(1):245. doi: 10.1038/s42003-025-07660-5. PubMed 39955411.
Backbone
  Vector backbone: pRSET
  Backbone size w/o insert (bp): 2754
  Total vector size (bp): 3552
  Vector type: Bacterial Expression
Growth in bacteria
  Bacterial resistance: Ampicillin, 100 μg/mL
  Growth temperature: 37°C
  Growth strain: DH5alpha
  Growth instructions: Depositing lab recommends using C41 E. coli for protein expression.
  Copy number: High Copy
Gene/Insert
  Gene/Insert name: Encapsulin (alt name: CFP29)
  Species: Mycobacterium tuberculosis
  Insert size (bp): 798
  Promoter: T7 promoter
  Cloning method: Gene Synthesis
  Sequencing primers: 5′ GCTGATACCGCTCGCCGCAGC
Terms and licenses: Academic/Nonprofit Terms; Industry Terms: Not Available to Industry
How to cite: pRSET-cfp29 was a gift from Ye Gao (Addgene plasmid # 233651 ; http://n2t.net/addgene:233651 ; RRID:Addgene_233651)
